>Addgene plasmid #199004 | pGL0_103 [tAgTEF1] | addgene full sequence | sequence record 401269 | Addgene NGS Result
TAGCGTGCGAACAGCACGCTATTGTTGTATCATTACTCGCATCCATTCTCAGGCTGTCTCGTCTCGTCTC
CGAGGTCTCAGCTTAGTAACTGACAATAAAAAGATTCTTGTTTTCAAGAACTTGTCATTTGTATAGTTTT
TTTATATTGTAGTTGTTCTATTTTAATCAAATGTTAGCGTGATTTATATTTTTTTTCGCCTCGACATCAT
CTGCCCAGATGCGAAGTTAAGTGCGCAGAAAGTAATATCATGCGTCAATCGTATGTGAATGCTGGTCGCT
ATACTGCGCTTGAGACCACCCCAGGATACATAGATTACCACAACTCCGAGCCCTTCCACCTAGCGTGCTA
ACCACGCACGCTATTGTTGTATCCCATATAATGCAATCGTAGTCTACCTGACTGTACTTAGAAATGTGGC
TTCGCCTTTGCCCACGCACCTGATCGCTCCTCGTTTGCTTTTAAGGACCGGACGAACCACAGAGCATTAG
AAGGCTAGGTGGAGGCTCAGTGATGATAAGTCTGCGATGGTGGATGCATGTGTCATGGTCATAGCTGTTT
CCTGTGTGAAATTGTTATCCGCTCAGAGGGCACAATCCTATTCCGCGCTATCCGACAATCTCCAAGACAT
TAGGTGGAGTTCAGTTCGGCGTATGGCATATGTCGCTGGAAAGAACATGTGAGCAAAAGGCCAGCAAAAG
GCCAGGAACCGTAAAAAGGCCGCGTTGCTGGCGTTTTTCCATAGGCTCCGCCCCCCTGACGAGCATCACA
AAAATCGACGCTCAAGTCAGAGGTGGCGAAACCCGACAGGACTATAAAGATACCAGGCGTTTCCCCCTGG
AAGCTCCCTCGTGCGCTCTCCTGTTCCGACCCTGCCGCTTACCGGATACCTGTCCGCCTTTCTCCCTTCG
GGAAGCGTGGCGCTTTCTCATAGCTCACGCTGTAGGTATCTCAGTTCGGTGTAGGTCGTTCGCTCCAAGC
TGGGCTGTGTGCACGAACCCCCCGTTCAGCCCGACCGCTGCGCCTTATCCGGTAACTATCGTCTTGAGTC
CAACCCGGTAAGACACGACTTATCGCCACTGGCAGCAGCCACTGGTAACAGGATTAGCAGAGCGAGGTAT
GTAGGCGGTGCTACAGAGTTCTTGAAGTGGTGGCCTAACTACGGCTACACTAGAAGAACAGTATTTGGTA
TCTGCGCTCTGCTGAAGCCAGTTACCTTCGGAAAAAGAGTTGGTAGCTCTTGATCCGGCAAACAAACCAC
CGCTGGTAGCGGTGGTTTTTTTGTTTGCAAGCAGCAGATTACGCGCAGAAAAAAAGGATCTCAAGAAGAT
CCTTTGATCTTTTCTACGGGGTCTGACGCTCTATTCAACAAAGCCGCCGTCCCGTCAAGTCAGCGTAAAT
GGGTAGGGGGCTTCAAATCGTCCCCCCATACGATATAAGTTGTTACTAGTGCTTGGATTCTCACCAATAA
AAAACGCCCGGCGGCAACCGAGCGTTCTGAACAAATCCAGATGGAGTTCTGAGGTCATTACTGGATCTAT
CAACAGGAGTCCAAGCGAGCTCGATATCAAATTACGCCCCGCCCTGCCACTCATCGCAGTACTGTTGTAA
TTCATTAAGCATTCTGCCGACATGGAAGCCATCACAAACGGCATGATGAACCTGAATCGCCAGCGGCATC
AGCACCTTGTCGCCTTGCGTATAATATTTGCCCATGGTGAAAACGGGGGCGAAGAAGTTGTCCATATTGG
CCACGTTTAAATCAAAACTGGTGAAACTCACCCAGGGATTGGCTGAGACGAAAAACATATTCTCAATAAA
CCCTTTAGGGAAATAGGCCAGGTTTTCACCGTAACACGCCACATCTTGCGAATATATGTGTAGAAACTGC
CGGAAATCGTCGTGGTATTCACTCCAGAGCGATGAAAACGTTTCAGTTTGCTCATGGAAAACGGTGTAAC
AAGGGTGAACACTATCCCATATCACCAGCTCACCGTCTTTCATTGCCATACGAAATTCCGGATGAGCATT
CATCAGGCGGGCAAGAATGTGAATAAAGGCCGGATAAAACTTGTGCTTATTTTTCTTTACGGTCTTTAAA
AAGGCCGTAATATCCAGCTGAACGGTCTGGTTATAGGTACATTGAGCAACTGACTGAAATGCCTCAAAAT
GTTCTTTACGATGCCATTGGGATATATCAACGGTGGTATATCCAGTGATTTTTTTCTCCATTTTAGCTTC
CTTAGCTCCTGAAAATCTCGATAACTCAAAAAATACGCCCGGTAGTGATCTTATTTCATTATGGTGAAAG
TTGGAACCTCTTACGTGCCGATCAACGTCTCATTGATACCTGAAACAAAACCCATCGTACGGCCAAGGAA
GTCTCCAATAACTGTGATCCACCACAAGCGCCAGGGTTTTCCCAGTCACGACGTTGTAAAACGACGGCCA
GTCATGCATAATCCGCACGCATCTGGAATAAGGAAGTGCCATTCCGCCTGACCT
Features (pLannotate 1.2.2; 7 found; start..end, strand, type, name):
     89..286     +  terminator     TEF terminator: Ashbya gossypii TEF terminator
    570..585     -  protein_bind   lac operator (fragment): The lac repressor binds to the lac operator to inhibit transcription in E. coli. This inhibition can be relieved by adding lactose or isopropyl-β-D-thiogalactopyranoside (IPTG). lac repressor encoded by lacI
    736..1324    -  rep_origin     ori: high-copy-number ColE1/pMB1/pBR322/pUC origin of replication
   1457..1551    -  terminator     lambda t0 terminator: transcription terminator from phage lambda
   1575..2231    -  CDS            cat: CAT_ECOLX - Experimental evidence at protein level: Swiss-Prot protein existence level 1. This enzyme is an effector of chloramphenicol resistance in bacteria. From Escherichia coli. This protein is used as a marker in many commonly used cloning vectors, such as pACYC184.
   2232..2334    -  promoter       cat promoter: promoter of the E. coli cat gene encoding chloramphenicol acetyltransferase
   2409..2452    -  CDS            lacZα (fragment): LacZα fragment of β-galactosidase; lacZ fragment
