[The description below was written by a language model from this plasmid's Addgene catalogue record and pLannotate feature annotations shown in this document.]
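Description:
pGL0_103 [tAgTEF1] is a small (about 2.5 kb) synthetic-biology part plasmid, catalogued as a "Level 0 part" in a hierarchical modular cloning system and built on the pGLDV_17 backbone. It is an E. coli storage vector rather than an expression construct. It replicates from a high-copy ColE1/pUC-type origin and is selected with chloramphenicol through a cat gene driven by its native cat promoter and followed by the phage lambda t0 terminator. Short annotated fragments of the lac operator and lacZα are probably remnants of the entry vector's cloning or screening region. They do not form a functional cassette.

The payload is a single regulatory element, the roughly 200 bp TEF terminator from the filamentous fungus Ashbya gossypii. This terminator is widely used in yeast and fungal cassettes, most commonly to end transcription of selectable marker genes. No promoter, coding sequence or tag accompanies it. The part is meant to be excised and combined with promoters, coding sequences and other Level 0 modules to build higher-level transcription units and multigene vectors. The record lists the cloning method as unknown and the feature table does not annotate the flanking restriction sites or overhangs, so the assembly chemistry and the part's position in the scheme cannot be stated. The record does note that a portion of the plasmid derives from a previously published yeast toolkit. The plasmid was deposited as part of a toolset associated with high-throughput identification of functional origins of replication in non-model bacteria, where it serves as one reusable component for constructing modular vectors.
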