Addgene plasmid #199004: pGL0_103 [tAgTEF1]
Purpose: Level 0 part
Depositing lab: Charlie Gilbert & Nili Ostrov & Cultivarium Tools. Depositing organization: Cultivarium, Convergent Research. Publication: A scalable framework for high-throughput identification of functional origins of replication in non-model bacteria. Gilbert C, Brumwell SL, Crits-Christoph A, Kang SC, Martin-Moldes Z, Alsharif W, Esmurria A, Nguyen M-A, Lee HH, Ostrov N. bioRxiv 2023.05.19.541510 10.1101/2023.05.19.541510.
Backbone
  Vector backbone: pGLDV_17
  Vector type: Synthetic Biology
Growth in bacteria
  Bacterial resistance: Chloramphenicol, 25 μg/mL
  Growth temperature: 37°C
  Growth strain: E. coli Zymo 10B
  Copy number: High Copy
Gene/Insert
  Gene/Insert name: tAgTEF1
  Species: Ashbya gossypii
  Cloning method: Unknown
Resource information
  A portion of this plasmid was derived from a plasmid made by: John Dueber (Lee et al. 2015 https://doi.org/10.1021/sb500366v)
Terms and licenses: Academic/Nonprofit Terms; Industry Terms: Not Available to Industry
How to cite: pGL0_103 [tAgTEF1] was a gift from Charlie Gilbert & Nili Ostrov & Cultivarium Tools (Addgene plasmid # 199004 ; http://n2t.net/addgene:199004 ; RRID:Addgene_199004)
